Addgene plasmid #40827: mCherry-hLC3B-pcDNA3.1
Depositing lab: David Rubinsztein. Depositing organization: University of Cambridge. Publication: The itinerary of autophagosomes: from peripheral formation to kiss-and-run fusion with lysosomes. Jahreiss L, Menzies FM, Rubinsztein DC. Traffic. 2008 Apr;9(4):574-87. Epub 2008 Jan 7. 10.1111/j.1600-0854.2008.00701.x PubMed 18182013.
Backbone
  Vector backbone: pcDNA3.1
  Backbone manufacturer: Invitrogen
  Backbone size w/o insert (bp): 5428
  Modifications to backbone: mCherry was cloned into KpnI and BamHI sites of pcDNA3.1
  Vector type: Mammalian Expression
Growth in bacteria
  Bacterial resistance: Ampicillin, 100 μg/mL
  Growth temperature: 37°C
  Growth strain: DH5alpha
  Copy number: High Copy
Gene/Insert
  Gene/Insert name: LC3B (alt name: microtubule-associated protein 1 light chain 3 beta)
  Species: H. sapiens (human)
  Entrez Gene: MAP1LC3B (a.k.a. ATG8F, LC3B, MAP1A/1BLC3, MAP1LC3B-a)
  Promoter: CMV
  Tag / fusion protein: mCherry (N terminal on backbone)
  Cloning method: Restriction Enzyme; 5′ cloning site BamHI (not destroyed); 3′ cloning site EcoRI (not destroyed)
  Sequencing primers: 5′ CMV-F; 3′ BGH-rev
Terms and licenses: Academic/Nonprofit Terms; Industry Terms: Not Available to Industry
How to cite: mCherry-hLC3B-pcDNA3.1 was a gift from David Rubinsztein (Addgene plasmid # 40827 ; http://n2t.net/addgene:40827 ; RRID:Addgene_40827)
