[The description below was written by a language model from this plasmid's Addgene catalogue record, the feature table of its GenBank file and pLannotate feature annotations shown in this document.]
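Description:
mCherry-hLC3B-pcDNA3.1 is a mammalian expression plasmid built on the Invitrogen pcDNA3.1 backbone, encoding human LC3B (MAP1LC3B, microtubule-associated protein 1 light chain 3 beta) fused at its N terminus to the monomeric red fluorescent protein mCherry. According to the record, mCherry was first placed between the KpnI and BamHI sites of the polylinker, and LC3B was then inserted downstream between BamHI and EcoRI, so the two coding sequences form one fusion reading frame. Transcription is driven by the human cytomegalovirus immediate-early enhancer and promoter and terminated by the bovine growth hormone polyadenylation signal. A Kozak consensus precedes the mCherry start codon. T7 and SP6 phage promoters flank the insert.

In bacteria the plasmid replicates from a high-copy ColE1/pUC-type origin and is selected with ampicillin through the β-lactamase gene; an f1 origin is also present. For mammalian cells, an SV40 early promoter drives a neomycin phosphotransferase gene followed by an SV40 poly(A) signal, a cassette that permits G418 selection of stable transfectants. The short HIV-1 LTR, ble, lacI and lac promoter hits in the automated annotation are fragments, most likely residual backbone sequence or similarity matches rather than functional elements.

The full annotated sequence is about 6.5 kb, whereas the accompanying GenBank record covers only a roughly 1 kb stretch spanning the T7 promoter and mCherry. Because LC3B is a ubiquitin-like modifier that associates with forming autophagosomes, the red fusion serves as a live-cell marker of these vesicles, consistent with the associated study tracking autophagosome formation, movement and fusion with lysosomes.
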