Features (pLannotate 1.2.2; 22 found; start..end, strand, type, name):
    242..670     -  rep_origin     f1 ori (sequence partly withheld): f1 bacteriophage origin of replication; arrow indicates direction of (+) strand synthesis
    691..712     -  promoter       SV40 promoter (fragment): SV40 enhancer and early promoter
    716..940     -  polyA_signal   bGH poly(A) signal: bovine growth hormone polyadenylation signal
    966..984     +  promoter       SP6 promoter: promoter for bacteriophage SP6 RNA polymerase
   1048..1422    -  CDS            MAP1LC3B: MLP3B_HUMAN - Also known as MAP1ALC3. Experimental evidence at protein level: Swiss-Prot protein existence level 1. Ubiquitin-like modifier involved in formation of autophagosomal vacuoles (autophagosomes). Plays a role in mitophagy which contributes to regulate mitochondrial quantity and quality by eliminating the mitochondria to a basal level to fulfill cellular energy requirements and preventing excess ROS production (PubMed:28017329). While LC3s are involved in elongation of the phagophore membrane, the GABARAP/GATE-16 subfamily is essential for a later stage in autophagosome maturation. P
   1432..2139    -  CDS            mCherry: mCherry is a basic (constitutively fluorescent) red fluorescent protein published in 2004, derived from Discosoma sp.. It is reported to be a very rapidly-maturing monomer with low acid sensitivity.
   2166..2184    -  promoter       T7 promoter: promoter for bacteriophage T7 RNA polymerase
   2200..2233    -  LTR            5' LTR (truncated) (fragment): truncated 5' long terminal repeat (LTR) from HIV-1
   2229..2432    -  promoter       CMV promoter: human cytomegalovirus (CMV) immediate early promoter
   2433..2812    -  enhancer       CMV enhancer: human cytomegalovirus immediate early enhancer
   2967..3019    +  misc_feature   bom (fragment): basis of mobility region from pBR322
   3078..3182    +  promoter       AmpR promoter: bla
   3183..4043    +  CDS            AmpR: β-lactamase; bla; confers resistance to ampicillin, carbenicillin, and related antibiotics
   4214..4802    +  rep_origin     ori: high-copy-number ColE1/pMB1/pBR322/pUC origin of replication
   4985..5077    +  CDS            lacI (fragment): lac repressor; lacI; The lac repressor binds to the lac operator to inhibit transcription in E. coli. This inhibition can be relieved by adding lactose or isopropyl-β-D-thiogalactopyranoside (IPTG).
   5090..5111    +  protein_bind   CAP binding site: CAP binding activates transcription in the presence of cAMP. E. coli catabolite activator protein
   5126..5156    +  promoter       lac promoter: promoter for the E. coli lac operon
   5164..5180    +  protein_bind   lac operator: The lac repressor binds to the lac operator to inhibit transcription in E. coli. This inhibition can be relieved by adding lactose or isopropyl-β-D-thiogalactopyranoside (IPTG). lac repressor encoded by lacI
   5253..5374    -  polyA_signal   SV40 poly(A) signal: SV40 polyadenylation signal
   5369..5527    -  CDS            ble (fragment): BLE_KLEPN - Experimental evidence at protein level: Swiss-Prot protein existence level 1. Binding protein with a strong affinity to the bleomycin family of antibiotics. Binds to CL990; an antimitotic-antibiotic compound. From Klebsiella pneumoniae.
   5551..6342    -  CDS            neo: KKA2_KLEPN - Also known as kan, nptII. Experimental evidence at protein level: Swiss-Prot protein existence level 1. Resistance to kanamycin, neomycin, paromomycin, ribostamycin, butirosin and gentamicin B. From Klebsiella pneumoniae.
   6409..228     -  promoter       SV40 promoter (across the origin): SV40 enhancer and early promoter
>Addgene plasmid #40827 | mCherry-hLC3B-pcDNA3.1 | addgene full sequence | sequence record 352436 | Addgene NGS Result
GCCATGGGGCGGAGAATGGGCGGAACTGGGCGGAGTTAGGGGCGGGATGGGCGGAGTTAGGGGCGGGACT
ATGGTTGCTGACTAATTGAGATGCATGCTTTGCATACTTCTGCCTGCTGGGGAGCCTGGGGACTTTCCAC
ACCTGGTTGCTGACTAATTGAGATGCATGCTTTGCATACTTCTGCCTGCTGGGGAGCCTGGGGACTTTCC
ACACCCTAACTGACACACATTCCACAGAATTAATTCGCGTTAAATTTTTGTTAAATCAGCTCATTTTTTA
ACCAATAGGCCGAAATCGGCAAAATCCCTTATAAATCAAAAGAATAGACCGAGATAGGGTTGAGTGTTGT
TCCAGTTTGGAACAAGAGTCCACTATTAAAGAACGTGGACTCCAACGTCAAAGG
[49 nt withheld, positions 405-453]
T
[91 nt withheld, positions 455-545]
G
[124 nt withheld, positions 547-670]
GGGGATACCCCCTAGAGCCCCAGCTGGTTCTTTCCGCCTCAGAAGCCATAGAGCCCACCGCATCCCCAGC
ATGCCTGCTATTGTCTTCCCAATCCTCCCCCTTGCTGTCCTGCCCCACCCCACCCCCCAGAATAGAATGA
CACCTACTCAGACAATGCGATGCAATTTCCTCATTTTATTAGGAAAGGACAGTGGGAGTGGCACCTTCCA
GGGTCAAGGAAGGCACGGGGGAGGGGCAAACAACAGATGGCTGGCAACTAGAAGGCACAGTCGAGGCTGA
TCAGCGAGCTCTAGCATTTAGGTGACACTATAGAATAGGGCCCTCTAGATGCATGCTCGAGCGGCCGCCA
GTGTGATGGATATCTGCAGAATTCTTACACTGACAATTTCATCCCGAACGTCTCCTGGGAGGCGTAGACC
ATGTACAGGAATCCATCTTCATCTTTCTCACTCTCATACACCTCTGAGATTGGTGTGGAGACGCTGACCA
TGCTGTGTCCGTTCACCAACAGGAAGAAGGCCTGATTAGCATTGAGCTGTAAGCGCCTTCTAATTATCTT
GATGAGCTCACTCATGTTGACATGGTCAGGTACAAGGAACTTTGTTTTATCCAGAACAGGAAGCTGCTTC
TCACCCTTGTATCGTTCTATTATCACCGGGATTTTGGTTGGATGCTGCTCTCGAATAAGTCGGACATCTT
CTACTCTTTGTTCGAAGGTGCGGCGCTGCTTGAAGGTCTTCTCCGACGGCATGGATCCTTGCTTGTACAG
CTCGTCCATGCCGCCGGTGGAGTGGCGGCCCTCGGCGCGTTCGTACTGTTCCACGATGGTGTAGTCCTCG
TTGTGGGAGGTGATGTCCAACTTGATGTTGACGTTGTAGGCGCCGGGCAGCTGCACGGGCTTCTTGGCCT
TGTAGGTGGTCTTGACCTCAGCGTCGTAGTGGCCGCCGTCCTTCAGCTTCAGCCTCTGCTTGATCTCGCC
CTTCAGGGCGCCGTCCTCGGGGTACATCCGCTCGGAGGAGGCCTCCCAGCCCATGGTCTTCTTCTGCATT
ACGGGGCCGTCGGAGGGGAAGTTGGTGCCGCGCAGCTTCACCTTGTAGATGAACTCGCCGTCCTGCAGGG
AGGAGTCCTGGGTCACGGTCACCACGCCGCCGTCCTCGAAGTTCATCACGCGCTCCCACTTGAAGCCCTC
GGGGAAGGACAGCTTCAAGTAGTCGGGGATGTCGGCGGGGTGCTTCACGTAGGCCTTGGAGCCGTACATG
AACTGAGGGGACAGGATGTCCCAGGCGAAGGGCAGGGGGCCACCCTTGGTCACCTTCAGCTTGGCGGTCT
GGGTGCCCTCGTAGGGGCGGCCCTCGCCCTCGCCCTCGATCTCGAACTCGTGGCCGTTCACGGAGCCCTC
CATGTGCACCTTGAAGCGCATGAACTCCTTGATGATGGCCATGTTATCCTCCTCGCCCTTGCTCACCATG
GTGGCGGGTACCAAGCTTGGGTCTCCCTATAGTGAGTCGTATTAATTTCGATAAGCCAGTAAGCAGTGGG
TTCTCTAGTTAGCCAGAGAGCTCTGCTTATATAGACCTCCCACCGTACACGCCTACCGCCCATTTGCGTC
AATGGGGCGGAGTTGTTACGACATTTTGGAAAGTCCCGTTGATTTTGGTGCCAAAACAAACTCCCATTGA
CGTCAATGGGGTGGAGACTTGGAAATCCCCGTGAGTCAAACCGCTATCCACGCCCATTGATGTACTGCCA
AAACCGCATCACCATGGTAATAGCGATGACTAATACGTAGATGTACTGCCAAGTAGGAAAGTCCCATAAG
GTCATGTACTGGGCATAATGCCAGGCGGGCCATTTACCGTCATTGACGTCAATAGGGGGCGTACTTGGCA
TATGATACACTTGATGTACTGCCAAGTGGGCAGTTTACCGTAAATACTCCACCCATTGACGTCAATGGAA
AGTCCCTATTGGCGTTACTATGGGAACATACGTCATTATTGACGTCAATGGGCGGGGGTCGTTGGGCGGT
CAGCCAGGCGGGCCATTTACCGTAAGTTATGTAACGCGGAACTCCATATATGGGCTATGAACTAATGACC
CCGTAATTGATTACTATTAATAACTAGTCAATAATCAATGTCAACGCGTATATCTGGCCCGTACATCGCG
AAGCAGCGCAAAACGCCTAACCCTAAGCAGATTCTTCATGCAATTGTCGGTCAAGCCTTGCCTTGTTGTA
GCTTAAATTTTGCTCGCGCACTACTCAGCGACCTCCAACACACAAGCAGGGAGCAGATACTGGCTTAACT
ATGCGGCATCAGAGCAGATTGTACTGAGAGTGCACCATAGGGGATCGGGAGATCTCCCGATCCGTCGACG
TCAGGTGGCACTTTTCGGGGAAATGTGCGCGGAACCCCTATTTGTTTATTTTTCTAAATACATTCAAATA
TGTATCCGCTCATGAGACAATAACCCTGATAAATGCTTCAATAATATTGAAAAAGGAAGAGTATGAGTAT
TCAACATTTCCGTGTCGCCCTTATTCCCTTTTTTGCGGCATTTTGCCTTCCTGTTTTTGCTCACCCAGAA
ACGCTGGTGAAAGTAAAAGATGCTGAAGATCAGTTGGGTGCACGAGTGGGTTACATCGAACTGGATCTCA
ACAGCGGTAAGATCCTTGAGAGTTTTCGCCCCGAAGAACGTTTTCCAATGATGAGCACTTTTAAAGTTCT
GCTATGTGGCGCGGTATTATCCCGTATTGACGCCGGGCAAGAGCAACTCGGTCGCCGCATACACTATTCT
CAGAATGACTTGGTTGAGTACTCACCAGTCACAGAAAAGCATCTTACGGATGGCATGACAGTAAGAGAAT
TATGCAGTGCTGCCATAACCATGAGTGATAACACTGCGGCCAACTTACTTCTGACAACGATCGGAGGACC
GAAGGAGCTAACCGCTTTTTTGCACAACATGGGGGATCATGTAACTCGCCTTGATCGTTGGGAACCGGAG
CTGAATGAAGCCATACCAAACGACGAGCGTGACACCACGATGCCTGTAGCAATGGCAACAACGTTGCGCA
AACTATTAACTGGCGAACTACTTACTCTAGCTTCCCGGCAACAATTAATAGACTGGATGGAGGCGGATAA
AGTTGCAGGACCACTTCTGCGCTCGGCCCTTCCGGCTGGCTGGTTTATTGCTGATAAATCTGGAGCCGGT
GAGCGTGGGTCTCGCGGTATCATTGCAGCACTGGGGCCAGATGGTAAGCCCTCCCGTATCGTAGTTATCT
ACACGACGGGGAGTCAGGCAACTATGGATGAACGAAATAGACAGATCGCTGAGATAGGTGCCTCACTGAT
TAAGCATTGGTAACTGTCAGACCAAGTTTACTCATATATACTTTAGATTGATTTAAAACTTCATTTTTAA
TTTAAAAGGATCTAGGTGAAGATCCTTTTTGATAATCTCATGACCAAAATCCCTTAACGTGAGTTTTCGT
TCCACTGAGCGTCAGACCCCGTAGAAAAGATCAAAGGATCTTCTTGAGATCCTTTTTTTCTGCGCGTAAT
CTGCTGCTTGCAAACAAAAAAACCACCGCTACCAGCGGTGGTTTGTTTGCCGGATCAAGAGCTACCAACT
CTTTTTCCGAAGGTAACTGGCTTCAGCAGAGCGCAGATACCAAATACTGTTCTTCTAGTGTAGCCGTAGT
TAGGCCACCACTTCAAGAACTCTGTAGCACCGCCTACATACCTCGCTCTGCTAATCCTGTTACCAGTGGC
TGCTGCCAGTGGCGATAAGTCGTGTCTTACCGGGTTGGACTCAAGACGATAGTTACCGGATAAGGCGCAG
CGGTCGGGCTGAACGGGGGGTTCGTGCACACAGCCCAGCTTGGAGCGAACGACCTACACCGAACTGAGAT
ACCTACAGCGTGAGCTATGAGAAAGCGCCACGCTTCCCGAAGGGAGAAAGGCGGACAGGTATCCGGTAAG
CGGCAGGGTCGGAACAGGAGAGCGCACGAGGGAGCTTCCAGGGGGAAACGCCTGGTATCTTTATAGTCCT
GTCGGGTTTCGCCACCTCTGACTTGAGCGTCGATTTTTGTGATGCTCGTCAGGGGGGCGGAGCCTATGGA
AAAACGCCAGCAACGCGGCCTTTTTACGGTTCCTGGCCTTTTGCTGGCCTTTTGCTCACATGTTCTTTCC
TGCGTTATCCCCTGATTCTGTGGATAACCGTATTACCGCCTTTGAGTGAGCTGATACCGCTCGCCGCAGC
CGAACGACCGAGCGCAGCGAGTCAGTGAGCGAGGAAGCGGAAGAGCGCCCAATACGCAAACCGCCTCTCC
CCGCGCGTTGGCCGATTCATTAATGCAGCTGGCACGACAGGTTTCCCGACTGGAAAGCGGGCAGTGAGCG
CAACGCAATTAATGTGAGTTAGCTCACTCATTAGGCACCCCAGGCTTTACACTTTATGCTTCCGGCTCGT
ATGTTGTGTGGAATTGTGAGCGGATAACAATTTCACACAGGAAACAGCTATGACCATGATTACGCCAAGC
TCTAGCTAGAGGTCGACGGTATACAGACATGATAAGATACATTGATGAGTTTGGACAAACCACAACTAGA
ATGCAGTGAAAAAAATGCTTTATTTGTGAAATTTGTGATGCTATTGCTTTATTTGTAACCATTATAAGCT
GCAATAAACAAGTTGGGGTGGGCGAAGAACTCCAGCATGAGATCCCCGCGCTGGAGGATCATCCAGCCGG
CGTCCCGGAAAACGATTCCGAAGCCCAACCTTTCATAGAAGGCGGCGGTGGAATCGAAATCTCGTGATGG
CAGGTTGGGCGTCGCTTGGTCGGTCATTTCGAACCCCAGAGTCCCGCTCAGAAGAACTCGTCAAGAAGGC
GATAGAAGGCGATGCGCTGCGAATCGGGAGCGGCGATACCGTAAAGCACGAGGAAGCGGTCAGCCCATTC
GCCGCCAAGCTCTTCAGCAATATCACGGGTAGCCAACGCTATGTCCTGATAGCGGTCCGCCACACCCAGC
CGGCCACAGTCGATGAATCCAGAAAAGCGGCCATTTTCCACCATGATATTCGGCAAGCAGGCATCGCCAT
GGGTCACGACGAGATCCTCGCCGTCGGGCATGCGCGCCTTGAGCCTGGCGAACAGTTCGGCTGGCGCGAG
CCCCTGATGCTCTTCGTCCAGATCATCCTGATCGACAAGACCGGCTTCCATCCGAGTACGTGCTCGCTCG
ATGCGATGTTTCGCTTGGTGGTCGAATGGGCAGGTAGCCGGATCAAGCGTATGCAGCCGCCGCATTGCAT
CAGCCATGATGGATACTTTCTCGGCAGGAGCAAGGTGAGATGACAGGAGATCCTGCCCCGGCACTTCGCC
CAATAGCAGCCAGTCCCTTCCCGCTTCAGTGACAACGTCGAGCACAGCTGCGCAAGGAACGCCCGTCGTG
GCCAGCCACGATAGCCGCGCTGCCTCGTCCTGCAGTTCATTCAGGGCACCGGACAGGTCGGTCTTGACAA
AAAGAACCGGGCGCCCCTGCGCTGACAGCCGGAACACGGCGGCATCAGAGCAGCCGATTGTCTGTTGTGC
CCAGTCATAGCCGAATAGCCTCTCCACCCAAGCGGCCGGAGAACCTGCGTGCAATCCATCTTGTTCAATC
ATGCGAAACGATCCTCATCCTGTCTCTTGATCAGATCCGAAAATGGATATACAAGCTCCCGGGAGCTTTT
TGCAAAAGCCTAGGCCTCCAAAAAAGCCTCCTCACTACTTCTGGAATAGCTCAGAGGCAGAGGCGGCCTC
GGCCTCTGCATAAATAAAAAAAATTAGTCA
