LOCUS       Exported 1003 bp ds-DNA linear SYN 17-MAY-2021
DEFINITION  synthetic linear DNA
ACCESSION   .
VERSION     .
KEYWORDS    mCherry-hLC3B-pcDNA3.1
SOURCE      synthetic DNA construct
  ORGANISM  synthetic DNA construct
REFERENCE   1 (bases 1 to 1003)
  AUTHORS   Jahreiss L, Menzies FM, Rubinsztein DC
  TITLE     The itinerary of autophagosomes: from peripheral formation to
            kiss-and-run fusion with lysosomes.
  JOURNAL   Traffic. 2008 Apr;9(4):574-87. Epub 2008 Jan 7.
  PUBMED    18182013
REFERENCE   2 (bases 1 to 1003)
  AUTHORS   .
  TITLE     Direct Submission
  JOURNAL   Exported May 17, 2021 from SnapGene Server 1.1.58
            http://www.snapgene.com
FEATURES             Location/Qualifiers
     source          1..1003
                     /organism="synthetic DNA construct"
                     /mol_type="other DNA"
     primer_bind     36..55
                     /label=T7
                     /note="T7 promoter, forward primer"
     promoter        36..54
                     /label=T7 promoter
                     /note="promoter for bacteriophage T7 RNA polymerase"
     regulatory      75..84
                     /regulatory_class="other"
                     /note="vertebrate consensus sequence for strong initiation
                     of translation (Kozak, 1987)"
     CDS             81..788
                     /codon_start=1
                     /product="monomeric derivative of DsRed fluorescent protein
                     (Shaner et al., 2004)"
                     /label=mCherry
                     /note="mammalian codon-optimized"
                     /translation="MVSKGEEDNMAIIKEFMRFKVHMEGSVNGHEFEIEGEGEGRPYEG
                     TQTAKLKVTKGGPLPFAWDILSPQFMYGSKAYVKHPADIPDYLKLSFPEGFKWERVMNF
                     EDGGVVTVTQDSSLQDGEFIYKVKLRGTNFPSDGPVMQKKTMGWEASSERMYPEDGALK
                     GEIKQRLKLKDGGHYDAEVKTTYKAKKPVQLPGAYNVNIKLDITSHNEDYTIVEQYERA
                     EGRHSTGGMDELYK"
     primer_bind     complement(226..244)
                     /label=mCherry-R
                     /note="mCherry, reverse primer"
     primer_bind     494..513
                     /label=mCherry-F
                     /note="mCherry, forward primer"
ORIGIN
        1 actagagaac ccactgctta ctggcttatc gaaattaata cgactcacta tagggagacc
       61 caagcttggt acccgccacc atggtgagca agggcgagga ggataacatg gccatcatca
      121 aggagttcat gcgcttcaag gtgcacatgg agggctccgt gaacggccac gagttcgaga
      181 tcgagggcga gggcgagggc cgcccctacg agggcaccca gaccgccaag ctgaaggtga
      241 ccaagggtgg ccccctgccc ttcgcctggg acatcctgtc ccctcagttc atgtacggct
      301 ccaaggccta cgtgaagcac cccgccgaca tccccgacta cttgaagctg tccttccccg
      361 agggcttcaa gtgggagcgc gtgatgaact tcgaggacgg cggcgtggtg accgtgaccc
      421 aggactcctc cctgcaggac ggcgagttca tctacaaggt gaagctgcgc ggcaccaact
      481 tcccctccga cggccccgta atgcagaaga agaccatggg ctgggaggcc tcctccgagc
      541 ggatgtaccc cgaggacggc gccctgaagg gcgagatcaa gcagaggctg aagctgaagg
      601 acggcggcca ctacgacgct gaggtcaaga ccacctacaa ggccaagaag cccgtgcagc
      661 tgcccggcgc ctacaacgtc aacatcaagt tggacatcac ctcccacaac gaggactaca
      721 ccatcgtgga acagtacgaa cgcgccgagg gccgccactc caccggcggc atggacgagc
      781 tgtacaagca aggatccatg ccgtcggaga agaccttcaa gcagcgccgc accttcgaac
      841 aaagagtaga agatgtccga cttattcgag agcagcatcc aaccaaaatc ccggtgataa
      901 tagaacgata caagggtgag aagcagcttc ctgttctgga taaaacaaag ttccttgtac
      961 ctgaccatgt caacatgagt gagctcatca agataattag aag
//
