>Addgene plasmid #40827 | mCherry-hLC3B-pcDNA3.1 | addgene partial sequence | sequence record 126539 | F1ori-R 5'-AGGGAAGAAAGCGAAAGGAG-3'
[50 nt withheld, positions 1-50]
GGGGATACCCCCTAGAGCCCCAGCTGGTTCTTTCCGCCTCAGAAGCCATAGAGCCCACCGCATCCCCAGC
ATGCCTGCTATTGTCTTCCCAATCCTCCCCCTTGCTGTCCTGCCCCACCCCACCCCCCAGAATAGAATGA
CACCTACTCAGACAATGCGATGCAATTTCCTCATTTTATTAGGAAAGGACAGTGGGAGTGGCACCTTCCA
GGGTCAAGGAAGGCACGGGGGAGGGGCAAACAACAGATGGCTGGCAACTAGAAGGCACAGTCGAGGCTGA
TCAGCGAGCTCTAGCATTTAGGTGACACTATAGAATAGGGCCCTCTAGATGCATGCTCGAGCGGCCGCCA
GTGTGATGGATATCTGCAGAATTCTTACACTGACAATTTCATCCCGAACGTCTCCTGGGAGGCGTAGACC
ATGTACAGGAATCCATCTTCATCTTTCTCACTCTCATACACCTCTGAGATTGGTGTGGAGACGCTGACCA
TGCTGTGTCCGTTCACCAACAGGAAGAAGGCCTGATTAGCATTGAGCTGTAAGCGCCTTCTAATTATCTT
GATGAGCTCACTCATGTTGACATGGTCAGGTACAAGGAACTTTGTTTTATCCAGAACAGGAAGCTGCTTC
TCACCCTTGTATCGTTCTATTATCACCGGGATTTTGGTTGGATGCTGCTCTCGAATAAGTCGGACATCTT
CTACTCTTTGTTCGAAGGTGCGGCGCTGCTTGAAGGTCTTCTCCGACGGCATGGATCCTTGCTTGTACAG
CTCGTCCATGCCGCCGGTGGAGTGGCGGCCCTCGGCGCGTTCGTACTGTTCCACGATGGTGTAGTCCTCG
TTGTGGGAGGTGATGTCCAACTTGATGTTGACGTTGTAGGCGCCGGGCAGCTGCACGGGCTTCTTGGCCT
